>Addgene plasmid #76832 | TEX14 gRNA (BRDN0001146221) | addgene full sequence | sequence record 186592 | Addgene Assembled Sequence
CCCGGGTGCAAAGATGGATAAAGTTTTAAACAGAGAGGAATCTTTGCAGCTAATGGACCTTCTAGGTCTT
GAAAGGAGTGGGAATTGGCTCCGGTGCCCGTCAGTGGGCAGAGCGCACATCGCCCACAGTCCCCGAGAAG
TTGGGGGGAGGGGTCGGCAATTGATCCGGTGCCTAGAGAAGGTGGCGCGGGGTAAACTGGGAAAGTGATG
TCGTGTACTGGCTCCGCCTTTTTCCCGAGGGTGGGGGAGAACCGTATATAAGTGCAGTAGTCGCCGTGAA
CGTTCTTTTTCGCAACGGGTTTGCCGCCAGAACACAGGTAAGTGCCGTGTGTGGTTCCCGCGGGCCTGGC
CTCTTTACGGGTTATGGCCCTTGCGTGCCTTGAATTACTTCCACCTGGCTGCAGTACGTGATTCTTGATC
CCGAGCTTCGGGTTGGAAGTGGGTGGGAGAGTTCGAGGCCTTGCGCTTAAGGAGCCCCTTCGCCTCGTGC
TTGAGTTGAGGCCTGGCCTGGGCGCTGGGGCCGCCGCGTGCGAATCTGGTGGCACCTTCGCGCCTGTCTC
GCTGCTTTCGATAAGTCTCTAGCCATTTAAAATTTTTGATGACCTGCTGCGACGCTTTTTTTCTGGCAAG
ATAGTCTTGTAAATGCGGGCCAAGATCTGCACACTGGTATTTCGGTTTTTGGGGCCGCGGGCGGCGACGG
GGCCCGTGCGTCCCAGCGCACATGTTCGGCGAGGCGGGGCCTGCGAGCGCGGCCACCGAGAATCGGACGG
GGGTAGTCTCAAGCTGGCCGGCCTGCTCTGGTGCCTGGCCTCGCGCCGCCGTGTATCGCCCCGCCCTGGG
CGGCAAGGCTGGCCCGGTCGGCACCAGTTGCGTGAGCGGAAAGATGGCCGCTTCCCGGCCCTGCTGCAGG
GAGCTCAAAATGGAGGACGCGGCGCTCGGGAGAGCGGGCGGGTGAGTCACCCACACAAAGGAAAAGGGCC
TTTCCGTCCTCAGCCGTCGCTTCATGTGACTCCACGGAGTACCGGGCGCCGTCCAGGCACCTCGATTAGT
TCTCGAGCTTTTGGAGTACGTCGTCTTTAGGTTGGGGGGAGGGGTTTTATGCGATGGAGTTTCCCCACAC
TGAGTGGGTGGAGACTGAAGTTAGGCCAGCTTGGCACTTGATGTAATTCTCCTTGGAATTTGCCCTTTTT
GAGTTTGGATCTTGGTTCATTCTCAAGCCTCAGACAGTGGTTCAAAGTTTTTTTCTTCCATTTCAGGTGT
CGTGACGTACGGCCACCATGACCGAGTACAAGCCCACGGTGCGCCTCGCCACCCGCGACGACGTCCCCAG
GGCCGTACGCACCCTCGCCGCCGCGTTCGCCGACTACCCCGCCACGCGCCACACCGTCGATCCGGACCGC
CACATCGAGCGGGTCACCGAGCTGCAAGAACTCTTCCTCACGCGCGTCGGGCTCGACATCGGCAAGGTGT
GGGTCGCGGACGACGGCGCCGCCGTGGCGGTCTGGACCACGCCGGAGAGCGTCGAAGCGGGGGCGGTGTT
CGCCGAGATCGGCCCGCGCATGGCCGAGTTGAGCGGTTCCCGGCTGGCCGCGCAGCAACAGATGGAAGGC
CTCCTGGCGCCGCACCGGCCCAAGGAGCCCGCGTGGTTCCTGGCCACCGTCGGAGTCTCGCCCGACCACC
AGGGCAAGGGTCTGGGCAGCGCCGTCGTGCTCCCCGGAGTGGAGGCGGCCGAGCGCGCCGGGGTGCCCGC
CTTCCTGGAGACCTCCGCGCCCCGCAACCTCCCCTTCTACGAGCGGCTCGGCTTCACCGTCACCGCCGAC
GTCGAGGTGCCCGAAGGACCGCGCACCTGGTGCATGACCCGCAAGCCCGGTGCCTGAACGCGTTAAGTCG
ACAATCAACCTCTGGATTACAAAATTTGTGAAAGATTGACTGGTATTCTTAACTATGTTGCTCCTTTTAC
GCTATGTGGATACGCTGCTTTAATGCCTTTGTATCATGCTATTGCTTCCCGTATGGCTTTCATTTTCTCC
TCCTTGTATAAATCCTGGTTGCTGTCTCTTTATGAGGAGTTGTGGCCCGTTGTCAGGCAACGTGGCGTGG
TGTGCACTGTGTTTGCTGACGCAACCCCCACTGGTTGGGGCATTGCCACCACCTGTCAGCTCCTTTCCGG
GACTTTCGCTTTCCCCCTCCCTATTGCCACGGCGGAACTCATCGCCGCCTGCCTTGCCCGCTGCTGGACA
GGGGCTCGGCTGTTGGGCACTGACAATTCCGTGGTGTTGTCGGGGAAATCATCGTCCTTTCCTTGGCTGC
TCGCCTGTGTTGCCACCTGGATTCTGCGCGGGACGTCCTTCTGCTACGTCCCTTCGGCCCTCAATCCAGC
GGACCTTCCTTCCCGCGGCCTGCTGCCGGCTCTGCGGCCTCTTCCGCGTCTTCGCCTTCGCCCTCAGACG
AGTCGGATCTCCCTTTGGGCCGCCTCCCCGCGTCGACTTTAAGACCAATGACTTACAAGGCAGCTGTAGA
TCTTAGCCACTTTTTAAAAGAAAAGGGGGGACTGGAAGGGCTAATTCACTCCCAACGAAGACAAGATCTG
CTTTTTGCTTGTACTGGGTCTCTCTGGTTAGACCAGATCTGAGCCTGGGAGCTCTCTGGCTAACTAGGGA
ACCCACTGCTTAAGCCTCAATAAAGCTTGCCTTGAGTGCTTCAAGTAGTGTGTGCCCGTCTGTTGTGTGA
CTCTGGTAACTAGAGATCCCTCAGACCCTTTTAGTCAGTGTGGAAAATCTCTAGCAGTACGTATAGTAGT
TCATGTCATCTTATTATTCAGTATTTATAACTTGCAAAGAAATGAATATCAGAGAGTGAGAGGAACTTGT
TTATTGCAGCTTATAATGGTTACAAATAAAGCAATAGCATCACAAATTTCACAAATAAAGCATTTTTTTC
ACTGCATTCTAGTTGTGGTTTGTCCAAACTCATCAATGTATCTTATCATGTCTGGCTCTAGCTATCCCGC
CCCTAACTCCGCCCATCCCGCCCCTAACTCCGCCCAGTTCCGCCCATTCTCCGCCCCATGGCTGACTAAT
TTTTTTTATTTATGCAGAGGCCGAGGCCGCCTCGGCCTCTGAGCTATTCCAGAAGTAGTGAGGAGGCTTT
TTTGGAGGCCTAGGGACGTACCCAATTCGCCCTATAGTGAGTCGTATTACGCGCGCTCACTGGCCGTCGT
TTTACAACGTCGTGACTGGGAAAACCCTGGCGTTACCCAACTTAATCGCCTTGCAGCACATCCCCCTTTC
GCCAGCTGGCGTAATAGCGAAGAGGCCCGCACCGATCGCCCTTCCCAACAGTTGCGCAGCCTGAATGGCG
AATGGG
[124 nt withheld, positions 3367-3490]
C
[91 nt withheld, positions 3492-3582]
A
[49 nt withheld, positions 3584-3632]
CCTTTGACGTTGGAGTCCACGTTCTTT
[37 nt withheld, positions 3660-3696]
ACCCTATCTCGGTCTATTCTTTTGATTTATAAGGGATTTTGCCGATTTCGGCCTATTGGTTAAAAAATGA
GCTGATTTAACAAAAATTTAACGCGAATTTTAACAAAATATTAACGCTTACAATTTAGGTGGCACTTTTC
GGGGAAATGTGCGCGGAACCCCTATTTGTTTATTTTTCTAAATACATTCAAATATGTATCCGCTCATGAG
ACAATAACCCTGATAAATGCTTCAATAATATTGAAAAAGGAAGAGTATGAGTATTCAACATTTCCGTGTC
GCCCTTATTCCCTTTTTTGCGGCATTTTGCCTTCCTGTTTTTGCTCACCCAGAAACGCTGGTGAAAGTAA
AAGATGCTGAAGATCAGTTGGGTGCACGAGTGGGTTACATCGAACTGGATCTCAACAGCGGTAAGATCCT
TGAGAGTTTTCGCCCCGAAGAACGTTTTCCAATGATGAGCACTTTTAAAGTTCTGCTATGTGGCGCGGTA
TTATCCCGTATTGACGCCGGGCAAGAGCAACTCGGTCGCCGCATACACTATTCTCAGAATGACTTGGTTG
AGTACTCACCAGTCACAGAAAAGCATCTTACGGATGGCATGACAGTAAGAGAATTATGCAGTGCTGCCAT
AACCATGAGTGATAACACTGCGGCCAACTTACTTCTGACAACGATCGGAGGACCGAAGGAGCTAACCGCT
TTTTTGCACAACATGGGGGATCATGTAACTCGCCTTGATCGTTGGGAACCGGAGCTGAATGAAGCCATAC
CAAACGACGAGCGTGACACCACGATGCCTGTAGCAATGGCAACAACGTTGCGCAAACTATTAACTGGCGA
ACTACTTACTCTAGCTTCCCGGCAACAATTAATAGACTGGATGGAGGCGGATAAAGTTGCAGGACCACTT
CTGCGCTCGGCCCTTCCGGCTGGCTGGTTTATTGCTGATAAATCTGGAGCCGGTGAGCGTGGGTCTCGCG
GTATCATTGCAGCACTGGGGCCAGATGGTAAGCCCTCCCGTATCGTAGTTATCTACACGACGGGGAGTCA
GGCAACTATGGATGAACGAAATAGACAGATCGCTGAGATAGGTGCCTCACTGATTAAGCATTGGTAACTG
TCAGACCAAGTTTACTCATATATACTTTAGATTGATTTAAAACTTCATTTTTAATTTAAAAGGATCTAGG
TGAAGATCCTTTTTGATAATCTCATGACCAAAATCCCTTAACGTGAGTTTTCGTTCCACTGAGCGTCAGA
CCCCGTAGAAAAGATCAAAGGATCTTCTTGAGATCCTTTTTTTCTGCGCGTAATCTGCTGCTTGCAAACA
AAAAAACCACCGCTACCAGCGGTGGTTTGTTTGCCGGATCAAGAGCTACCAACTCTTTTTCCGAAGGTAA
CTGGCTTCAGCAGAGCGCAGATACCAAATACTGTTCTTCTAGTGTAGCCGTAGTTAGGCCACCACTTCAA
GAACTCTGTAGCACCGCCTACATACCTCGCTCTGCTAATCCTGTTACCAGTGGCTGCTGCCAGTGGCGAT
AAGTCGTGTCTTACCGGGTTGGACTCAAGACGATAGTTACCGGATAAGGCGCAGCGGTCGGGCTGAACGG
GGGGTTCGTGCACACAGCCCAGCTTGGAGCGAACGACCTACACCGAACTGAGATACCTACAGCGTGAGCT
ATGAGAAAGCGCCACGCTTCCCGAAGGGAGAAAGGCGGACAGGTATCCGGTAAGCGGCAGGGTCGGAACA
GGAGAGCGCACGAGGGAGCTTCCAGGGGGAAACGCCTGGTATCTTTATAGTCCTGTCGGGTTTCGCCACC
TCTGACTTGAGCGTCGATTTTTGTGATGCTCGTCAGGGGGGCGGAGCCTATGGAAAAACGCCAGCAACGC
GGCCTTTTTACGGTTCCTGGCCTTTTGCTGGCCTTTTGCTCACATGTTCTTTCCTGCGTTATCCCCTGAT
TCTGTGGATAACCGTATTACCGCCTTTGAGTGAGCTGATACCGCTCGCCGCAGCCGAACGACCGAGCGCA
GCGAGTCAGTGAGCGAGGAAGCGGAAGAGCGCCCAATACGCAAACCGCCTCTCCCCGCGCGTTGGCCGAT
TCATTAATGCAGCTGGCACGACAGGTTTCCCGACTGGAAAGCGGGCAGTGAGCGCAACGCAATTAATGTG
AGTTAGCTCACTCATTAGGCACCCCAGGCTTTACACTTTATGCTTCCGGCTCGTATGTTGTGTGGAATTG
TGAGCGGATAACAATTTCACACAGGAAACAGCTATGACCATGATTACGCCAAGCGCGCAATTAACCCTCA
CTAAAGGGAACAAAAGCTGGAGCTGCAAGCTTAATGTAGTCTTATGCAATACTCTTGTAGTCTTGCAACA
TGGTAACGATGAGTTAGCAACATGCCTTACAAGGAGAGAAAAAGCACCGTGCATGCCGATTGGTGGAAGT
AAGGTGGTACGATCGTGCCTTATTAGGAAGGCAACAGACGGGTCTGACATGGATTGGACGAACCACTGAA
TTGCCGCATTGCAGAGATATTGTATTTAAGTGCCTAGCTCGATACATAAACGGGTCTCTCTGGTTAGACC
AGATCTGAGCCTGGGAGCTCTCTGGCTAACTAGGGAACCCACTGCTTAAGCCTCAATAAAGCTTGCCTTG
AGTGCTTCAAGTAGTGTGTGCCCGTCTGTTGTGTGACTCTGGTAACTAGAGATCCCTCAGACCCTTTTAG
TCAGTGTGGAAAATCTCTAGCAGTGGCGCCCGAACAGGGACTTGAAAGCGAAAGGGAAACCAGAGGAGCT
CTCTCGACGCAGGACTCGGCTTGCTGAAGCGCGCACGGCAAGAGGCGAGGGGCGGCGACTGGTGAGTACG
CCAAAAATTTTGACTAGCGGAGGCTAGAAGGAGAGAGATGGGTGCGAGAGCGTCAGTATTAAGCGGGGGA
GAATTAGATCGCGATGGGAAAAAATTCGGTTAAGGCCAGGGGGAAAGAAAAAATATAAATTAAAACATAT
AGTATGGGCAAGCAGGGAGCTAGAACGATTCGCAGTTAATCCTGGCCTGTTAGAAACATCAGAAGGCTGT
AGACAAATACTGGGACAGCTACAACCATCCCTTCAGACAGGATCAGAAGAACTTAGATCATTATATAATA
CAGTAGCAACCCTCTATTGTGTGCATCAAAGGATAGAGATAAAAGACACCAAGGAAGCTTTAGACAAGAT
AGAGGAAGAGCAAAACAAAAGTAAGACCACCGCACAGCAAGCGGCCGCTGATCTTCAGACCTGGAGGAGG
AGATATGAGGGACAATTGGAGAAGTGAATTATATAAATATAAAGTAGTAAAAATTGAACCATTAGGAGTA
GCACCCACCAAGGCAAAGAGAAGAGTGGTGCAGAGAGAAAAAAGAGCAGTGGGAATAGGAGCTTTGTTCC
TTGGGTTCTTGGGAGCAGCAGGAAGCACTATGGGCGCAGCGTCAATGACGCTGACGGTACAGGCCAGACA
ATTATTGTCTGGTATAGTGCAGCAGCAGAACAATTTGCTGAGGGCTATTGAGGCGCAACAGCATCTGTTG
CAACTCACAGTCTGGGGCATCAAGCAGCTCCAGGCAAGAATCCTGGCTGTGGAAAGATACCTAAAGGATC
AACAGCTCCTGGGGATTTGGGGTTGCTCTGGAAAACTCATTTGCACCACTGCTGTGCCTTGGAATGCTAG
TTGGAGTAATAAATCTCTGGAACAGATTTGGAATCACACGACCTGGATGGAGTGGGACAGAGAAATTAAC
AATTACACAAGCTTAATACACTCCTTAATTGAAGAATCGCAAAACCAGCAAGAAAAGAATGAACAAGAAT
TATTGGAATTAGATAAATGGGCAAGTTTGTGGAATTGGTTTAACATAACAAATTGGCTGTGGTATATAAA
ATTATTCATAATGATAGTAGGAGGCTTGGTAGGTTTAAGAATAGTTTTTGCTGTACTTTCTATAGTGAAT
AGAGTTAGGCAGGGATATTCACCATTATCGTTTCAGACCCACCTCCCAACCCCGAGGGGACCCAGAGAGG
GCCTATTTCCCATGATTCCTTCATATTTGCATATACGATACAAGGCTGTTAGAGAGATAATTAGAATTAA
TTTGACTGTAAACACAAAGATATTAGTACAAAATACGTGACGTAGAAAGTAATAATTTCTTGGGTAGTTT
GCAGTTTTAAAATTATGTTTTAAAATGGACTATCATATGCTTACCGTAACTTGAAAGTATTTCGATTTCT
TGGCTTTATATATCTTGTGGAAAGGACGAAACACCGGAGTGCACTATTAAACTGTGGTTTTAGAGCTAGA
AATAGCAAGTTAAAATAAGGCTAGTCCGTTATCAACTTGAAAAAGTGGCACCGAGTCGGTGCTTTTTTAA
GCTTGGCGTAACTAGATCTTGAGACAAATGGCAGTATTCATCCACAATTTTAAAAGAAAAGGGGGGATTG
GGGGGTACAGTGCAGGGGAAAGAATAGTAGACATAATAGCAACAGACATACAAACTAAAGAATTACAAAA
ACAAATTACAAAAATTCAAAATTTTCGGGTTTATTACAGGGACAGCAGAGATCCACTTTGGCGCCGGCTC
GAGGGGG
Features (pLannotate 1.2.2; 29 found; start..end, strand, type, name):
     14..80      +  CDS            small t antigen (fragment): SV40 (simian virus 40) small t antigen
    106..317     +  promoter       EF-1α core promoter: core promoter for human elongation factor EF-1α
    318..1256    +  intron         EF-1α intron A: intron upstream of the start codon of human EF-1α
   1278..1877    +  CDS            PuroR (fragment): puromycin N-acetyltransferase; pac from Streptomyces; confers resistance to puromycin
   1893..2481    +  misc_feature   WPRE: woodchuck hepatitis virus posttranscriptional regulatory element
   2532..2551    +  misc_feature   cPPT/CTS (fragment): central polypurine tract and central termination sequence of HIV-1
   2553..2786    +  LTR            3' LTR (ΔU3): self-inactivating 3' long terminal repeat (LTR) from HIV-1
   2864..2985    +  polyA_signal   SV40 poly(A) signal: SV40 polyadenylation signal
   3025..3160    +  rep_origin     SV40 ori: SV40 origin of replication
   3181..3199    -  promoter       T7 promoter: promoter for bacteriophage T7 RNA polymerase
   3207..3362    +  CDS            lacZα (fragment): LacZα fragment of β-galactosidase; lacZ fragment
   3367..3795    +  rep_origin     f1 ori (sequence partly withheld): f1 bacteriophage origin of replication; arrow indicates direction of (+) strand synthesis
   3848..3952    +  promoter       AmpR promoter: bla
   3953..4813    +  CDS            AmpR: β-lactamase; bla; confers resistance to ampicillin, carbenicillin, and related antibiotics
   4984..5572    +  rep_origin     ori: high-copy-number ColE1/pMB1/pBR322/pUC origin of replication
   5755..5847    +  CDS            lacI (fragment): lac repressor; lacI; The lac repressor binds to the lac operator to inhibit transcription in E. coli. This inhibition can be relieved by adding lactose or isopropyl-β-D-thiogalactopyranoside (IPTG).
   5860..5881    +  protein_bind   CAP binding site: CAP binding activates transcription in the presence of cAMP. E. coli catabolite activator protein
   5896..5926    +  promoter       lac promoter: promoter for the E. coli lac operon
   5934..5950    +  protein_bind   lac operator: The lac repressor binds to the lac operator to inhibit transcription in E. coli. This inhibition can be relieved by adding lactose or isopropyl-β-D-thiogalactopyranoside (IPTG). lac repressor encoded by lacI
   5995..6013    +  promoter       T3 promoter: promoter for bacteriophage T3 RNA polymerase
   6041..6267    +  promoter       RSV promoter: Rous sarcoma virus enhancer/promoter
   6268..6448    +  LTR            5' LTR (truncated): truncated 5' long terminal repeat (LTR) from HIV-1
   6495..6620    +  misc_feature   HIV-1 Ψ: packaging signal of human immunodeficiency virus type 1
   6604..6967    +  CDS            HIV-1 gag (fragment): gag protein from human immunodeficiency virus 1; gag
   7113..7346    +  misc_feature   RRE: The Rev response element (RRE) of HIV-1 allows for Rev-dependent mRNA export from the nucleus to the cytoplasm.
   7723..7749    +  CDS            Rev (fragment): human immunodeficiency virus 1 (HIV-1) Rev protein; rev; enhances nuclear export of unspliced and incompletely spliced viral mRNAs
   7753..7993    +  promoter       U6 promoter: RNA polymerase III promoter for human U6 snRNA
   8023..8098    +  misc_RNA       gRNA scaffold: guide RNA scaffold for the Streptococcus pyogenes CRISPR/Cas9 system
   8154..8271    +  misc_feature   cPPT/CTS: central polypurine tract and central termination sequence of HIV-1
