[The description below was written by a language model from this plasmid's Addgene catalogue record and pLannotate feature annotations shown in this document.]
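Description:
TEX14 gRNA (BRDN0001146221) is a third-generation lentiviral guide RNA plasmid built on the lentiGuide-Puro backbone and designed to direct Streptococcus pyogenes Cas9 to the human TEX14 gene. The guide was designed against several TEX14 reference transcripts and belongs to a human kinome-targeting gRNA collection. In bacteria the roughly 8.3 kb plasmid is maintained at high copy through a ColE1/pUC-type origin and selected with ampicillin via the β-lactamase gene. An f1 origin, an SV40 origin and residual lac and T7/T3 promoter elements from the cloning backbone are also annotated.

The viral transfer cassette begins with an RSV promoter fused to a truncated HIV-1 5' LTR, which makes genomic RNA production Tat-independent. This is followed by the Ψ packaging signal with a partial gag sequence and the Rev response element for nuclear export of the full-length transcript. A human U6 RNA polymerase III promoter then drives the TEX14-specific spacer joined to the S. pyogenes gRNA scaffold. A central polypurine tract lies just downstream of this unit. A separate EF-1α core promoter with its intron A expresses puromycin N-acetyltransferase, allowing selection of transduced mammalian cells, and a WPRE enhances transcript expression. The cassette ends in a self-inactivating ΔU3 3' LTR, followed by an SV40 polyadenylation signal.

The plasmid carries no Cas9, so it must be paired with a separate Cas9-expressing lentiviral vector or used in cells that already express the nuclease. Its typical use is packaging into lentivirus for stable guide delivery and CRISPR knockout of TEX14 in human cells.
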