Addgene plasmid #76832: TEX14 gRNA (BRDN0001146221)
Purpose: 3rd generation lentiviral gRNA plasmid targeting human TEX14
Depositing lab: John Doench & David Root. Depositing organization: Broad Institute. Publication: Optimized sgRNA design to maximize activity and minimize off-target effects of CRISPR-Cas9. Doench JG, Fusi N, Sullender M, Hegde M, Vaimberg EW, Donovan KF, Smith I, Tothova Z, Wilen C, Orchard R, Virgin HW, Listgarten J, Root DE. Nat Biotechnol. 2016 Jan 18. doi: 10.1038/nbt.3437. PubMed 26780180.
Backbone
  Vector backbone: lentiGuide-Puro
  Backbone manufacturer: Zhang Lab (Addgene plasmid # 52963)
  Vector type: Mammalian Expression, Lentiviral, CRISPR
  Selectable markers: Puromycin
Growth in bacteria
  Bacterial resistance: Ampicillin, 100 μg/mL
  Growth temperature: 37°C
  Growth strain: DH5alpha
  Copy number: High Copy
Gene/Insert
  Gene/Insert name: TEX14 (alt names: TEX14; NM_001201457.1)
  gRNA/shRNA sequence: GAGTGCACTATTAAACTGTG
  Species: H. sapiens (human)
  Entrez Gene: TEX14 (a.k.a. CT113, SPGF23)
  Promoter: hU6
  Cloning method: Unknown
  Sequencing primers: 5′ U6-F; 3′ pS2-R
Terms and licenses: Academic/Nonprofit Terms; Industry Terms: Not Available to Industry
Depositor comments: The gRNA was designed to target the following Genbank reference sequence(s): NM_001201457.1,NM_031272.4,NM_198393.3. Note that this plasmid does NOT contain Cas9. It should be used in conjunction with lentiCas9-Blast (Addgene #52962) or otherwise with cell lines already expressing Cas9. Browse the full kinome gRNA library at http://www.addgene.org/pooled-library/broadgpp-human-kinome/ or visit http://www.broadinstitute.org/rnai/public/ for detailed protocols and information.
How to cite: TEX14 gRNA (BRDN0001146221) was a gift from John Doench & David Root (Addgene plasmid # 76832 ; http://n2t.net/addgene:76832 ; RRID:Addgene_76832)
