>Addgene plasmid #76832 | TEX14 gRNA (BRDN0001146221) | depositor partial sequence | sequence record 144292 | Target Sequence
GAGTGCACTATTAAACTGTG
