>Addgene plasmid #76832 | TEX14 gRNA (BRDN0001146221) | addgene partial sequence | sequence record 186591 | hU6-F
TAGAAAGTAATAATTTCTTGGGTAGTTTGCAGTTTTAAAATTATGTTTTAAAATGGACTATCATATGCTT
ACCGTAACTTGAAAGTATTTCGATTTCTTGGCTTTATATATCTTGTGGAAAGGACGAAACACCGGAGTGC
ACTATTAAACTGTGGTTTTAGAGCTAGAAATAGCAAGTTAAAATAAGGCTAGTCCGTTATCAACTTGAAA
AAGTGGCACCGAGTCGGTGCTTTTTTAAGCTTGGCGTAACTAGATCTTGAGACAAATGGCAGTATTCATC
CACAATTTTAAAAGAAAAGGGGGGATTGGGGGGTACAGTGCAGGGGAAAGAATAGTAGACATAATAGCAA
CAGACATACAAACTAAAGAATTACAAAAACAAATTACAAAAATTCAAAATTTTCGGGTTTATTACAGGGA
CAGCAGAGATCCACTTTGGCGCCGGCTCGAGGGGGCCCGGGTGCAAAGATGGATAAAGTTTTAAACAGAG
AGGAATCTTTGCAGCTAATGGACCTTCTAGGTCTTGAAAGGAGTGGGAATTGGCTCCGGTGCCCGTCAGT
GGGCAGAGCG
